Addgene plasmid #241104: pDMJ2-SARS-CoV-2-Spike (BA.5-3a)
Purpose: Expresses SARS-CoV-2 spike (BA.5-3a) protein for creating pseudotyped virus
Depositing lab: Jeremy Luban. Depositing organization: University of Massachusetts, Worcester. Publication: Computationally designed proteins mimic antibody immune evasion in viral evolution. Youssef N, Gurev S, Ghantous F, Brock KP, Jaimes JA, Thadani NN, Dauphin A, Sherman AC, Yurkovetskiy L, Soto D, Estanboulieh R, Kotzen B, Notin P, Kollasch AW, Cohen AA, Dross SE, Erasmus J, Fuller DH, Bjorkman PJ, Lemieux JE, Luban J, Seaman MS, Marks DS. Immunity. 2025 May 6:S1074-7613(25)00178-5. doi: 10.1016/j.immuni.2025.04.015. PubMed 40345199.
Backbone
  Vector backbone: pDMJ2
  Vector type: Mammalian Expression
Growth in bacteria
  Bacterial resistance: Ampicillin, 100 μg/mL
  Growth temperature: 37°C
  Growth strain: DH5alpha
  Copy number: High Copy
Gene/Insert
  Gene/Insert name: Spike (BA.5-3a)
  Species: SARS-CoV-2
  Mutation: Q493R,Y473F,N481T,T19I,L24del,P25del,P26del,A27S,H69del,V70del,G142D,V213G,G339D,S371F,S373P,S375F,T376A,D405N,R408S,K417N,N440K,L452R,S477N,T478K,E484A,F486V,Q498R,N501Y,Y505H,D614G,H655Y,N679K,P681H,N764K,D796Y,Q954H,N969K
  Entrez Gene: S (a.k.a. GU280_gp02, spike glycoprotein)
  Cloning method: Gene Synthesis
Terms and licenses: Academic/Nonprofit Terms; Industry Terms: Not Available to Industry
How to cite: pDMJ2-SARS-CoV-2-Spike (BA.5-3a) was a gift from Jeremy Luban (Addgene plasmid # 241104 ; http://n2t.net/addgene:241104 ; RRID:Addgene_241104)
