[The description below was written by a language model from this plasmid's Addgene catalogue record and pLannotate feature annotations shown in this document.]
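Description:
pDMJ2-SARS-CoV-2-Spike (BA.5-3a) is a 7,377 nt mammalian expression plasmid built on the pDMJ2 backbone that drives transient production of a variant SARS-CoV-2 spike glycoprotein for pseudotyping viral particles. It is propagated in E. coli as a high-copy plasmid through a ColE1/pUC-type origin and selected with ampicillin via a β-lactamase gene under its native bla promoter. A short fragment of the pBR322 basis-of-mobility region is also annotated. No mammalian selection marker appears in the feature table, which fits use by transient transfection.

The expression cassette begins with the human cytomegalovirus immediate early enhancer and promoter, followed by a fragment annotated as a truncated HTLV-1 5' LTR and a fragment of modified CMV intron A. Such leader elements are commonly placed downstream of a promoter to boost transcript processing and expression. These lead into the spike open reading frame of about 3.75 kb, which was made by gene synthesis and is terminated by the bovine growth hormone polyadenylation signal. No epitope tags or reporters are annotated.

The insert carries a large mutation set that includes many substitutions and deletions typical of the Omicron BA.5 lineage, such as H69del/V70del, L452R, F486V, N501Y, D614G and P681H. It also lists Q493R, Y473F and N481T in the receptor-binding domain. The record does not say explicitly which changes define the "3a" designation. The associated publication concerns computationally designed proteins that mimic antibody immune evasion in viral evolution, so pseudoviruses bearing this spike are presumably used to assess antibody escape, although the record itself states only the pseudotyping purpose.
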