Features (pLannotate 1.2.2; 10 found; start..end, strand, type, name):
      1..3750    +  CDS            S: SPIKE_SARS2 - Experimental evidence at protein level: Swiss-Prot protein existence level 1. [Spike glycoprotein]: May down-regulate host tetherin (BST2) by lysosomal degradation, thereby counteracting its antiviral activity. From Severe acute respiratory syndrome coronavirus 2 (2019-nCoV) (SARS-CoV-2).
   3773..3997    +  polyA_signal   bGH poly(A) signal: bovine growth hormone polyadenylation signal
   4412..5000    -  rep_origin     ori: high-copy-number ColE1/pMB1/pBR322/pUC origin of replication
   5171..6031    -  CDS            AmpR: β-lactamase; bla; confers resistance to ampicillin, carbenicillin, and related antibiotics
   6032..6136    -  promoter       AmpR promoter: bla
   6176..6233    +  misc_feature   bom (fragment): basis of mobility region from pBR322
   6319..6698    +  enhancer       CMV enhancer: human cytomegalovirus immediate early enhancer
   6699..6902    +  promoter       CMV promoter: human cytomegalovirus (CMV) immediate early promoter
   6991..7218    +  LTR            5' LTR (truncated) (fragment): truncated 5' long terminal repeat (LTR) from human T-cell leukemia virus (HTLV) type 1
   7222..7332    +  intron         CMV intron (fragment): modified intron A from human cytomegalovirus
>Addgene plasmid #241104 | pDMJ2-SARS-CoV-2-Spike (BA.5-3a) | addgene full sequence | sequence record 486228 | Addgene NGS Result
ATGTTCGTGTTTCTGGTTCTGCTTCCCCTGGTCTCTAGTCAGTGCGTCAACCTTATCACCCGAACACAGA
GTTATACCAATTCCTTTACGAGAGGTGTTTACTATCCCGATAAAGTGTTCCGGAGCAGTGTTCTGCACTC
CACTCAGGACCTCTTCCTGCCCTTCTTTTCAAACGTTACATGGTTTCACGCAATCAGTGGGACTAACGGC
ACAAAGAGGTTCGACAACCCCGTGTTGCCTTTCAACGACGGCGTGTATTTTGCCAGTACCGAAAAGAGCA
ATATCATCCGGGGATGGATCTTCGGCACGACCCTTGATAGTAAGACACAAAGCCTGCTCATAGTGAATAA
TGCAACGAACGTCGTAATCAAGGTGTGCGAGTTCCAGTTTTGCAATGACCCTTTTCTGGACGTGTATTAC
CATAAGAACAATAAATCTTGGATGGAAAGTGAGTTCCGGGTGTACTCCAGCGCAAATAACTGTACTTTTG
AGTATGTGAGCCAGCCGTTTCTGATGGACCTCGAAGGCAAACAGGGCAATTTCAAAAACCTGCGCGAATT
TGTGTTCAAGAACATCGACGGTTATTTCAAGATCTACTCCAAGCATACCCCTATTAACCTGGGTCGCGAT
CTGCCACAAGGCTTTTCAGCCCTCGAACCTCTCGTGGATTTGCCGATTGGCATAAACATTACCCGCTTCC
AAACATTGCTCGCACTGCATCGGTCTTATCTGACCCCAGGAGACTCATCCAGCGGATGGACTGCCGGGGC
TGCTGCATATTACGTCGGGTACCTGCAGCCGAGGACTTTCCTGCTGAAGTACAATGAGAACGGCACTATT
ACCGACGCTGTTGATTGCGCGCTGGACCCATTGTCTGAAACCAAATGTACACTGAAAAGTTTCACAGTCG
AGAAAGGGATCTATCAGACATCAAATTTCAGGGTTCAGCCCACAGAGAGCATTGTTAGATTCCCCAACAT
CACCAACTTGTGCCCATTCGATGAGGTCTTTAATGCTACCAGGTTCGCCAGCGTGTATGCGTGGAATAGG
AAAAGAATCAGCAATTGCGTGGCCGATTACAGCGTGCTGTACAACTTCGCGCCCTTCTTCGCATTCAAAT
GCTACGGCGTGTCCCCTACCAAGCTCAACGATCTGTGTTTTACTAACGTTTACGCCGATAGCTTCGTGAT
TAGGGGGAATGAGGTAAGCCAAATCGCACCTGGCCAGACCGGAAATATTGCAGACTATAATTACAAGCTT
CCCGATGATTTCACCGGGTGCGTCATCGCGTGGAACTCCAATAAGCTCGATTCAAAAGTGGGAGGTAACT
ATAACTACCGGTACAGGTTGTTTCGAAAGTCCAACCTGAAGCCTTTTGAGCGGGACATTTCAACCGAGAT
TTTCCAGGCCGGAAATAAACCCTGCACCGGGGTCGCAGGGGTGAATTGTTACTTCCCTCTTCGGTCTTAC
GGATTTCGCCCGACATACGGGGTTGGCCACCAGCCATACCGGGTGGTAGTGCTTTCATTTGAGCTGCTTC
ATGCCCCTGCTACAGTTTGTGGCCCTAAGAAGTCTACCAACCTTGTTAAAAATAAGTGCGTGAACTTTAA
TTTCAACGGTCTCACTGGTACTGGAGTTCTCACGGAATCCAACAAGAAATTCTTGCCTTTCCAGCAGTTT
GGCAGGGATATTGCAGACACTACCGACGCCGTCCGAGATCCCCAGACACTGGAGATACTGGACATAACTC
CTTGTTCTTTTGGCGGAGTTTCAGTTATTACCCCCGGTACGAACACCAGTAATCAAGTCGCTGTGCTGTA
CCAGGGCGTAAATTGCACCGAGGTCCCCGTCGCTATTCACGCAGACCAGCTCACTCCAACATGGCGCGTC
TACTCTACTGGAAGTAACGTGTTCCAGACTAGAGCCGGCTGCCTCATTGGAGCCGAGTACGTTAACAATT
CTTATGAATGTGATATCCCGATAGGAGCAGGTATCTGCGCATCTTATCAGACTCAGACAAAGTCCCACAG
AAGAGCTAGGTCAGTGGCGTCCCAGTCCATCATTGCCTATACAATGAGCCTGGGGGCTGAAAACTCCGTG
GCCTATAGCAACAACTCTATAGCTATCCCCACTAATTTTACCATCTCTGTAACCACAGAGATCTTGCCAG
TCTCTATGACAAAAACGTCCGTCGATTGTACGATGTACATCTGCGGGGATAGCACCGAATGCTCCAATCT
TTTGCTGCAGTATGGCAGTTTCTGTACACAGCTGAAACGAGCCCTGACAGGGATTGCGGTGGAACAGGAT
AAGAACACCCAAGAAGTGTTTGCGCAGGTGAAACAGATTTACAAAACCCCACCAATAAAGTATTTTGGTG
GGTTCAATTTCTCTCAAATCCTGCCTGATCCTTCTAAACCTAGCAAACGGAGCTTTATAGAGGATCTGCT
CTTTAATAAGGTCACGCTCGCTGATGCTGGATTTATTAAACAGTATGGCGATTGTCTGGGCGACATTGCT
GCTCGCGATCTGATCTGTGCCCAGAAGTTCAATGGTCTCACGGTACTGCCTCCACTTCTGACCGATGAGA
TGATTGCCCAATATACCAGTGCCCTGCTTGCCGGCACCATTACATCCGGATGGACATTCGGTGCCGGAGC
CGCACTGCAAATCCCCTTTGCAATGCAGATGGCTTATCGCTTTAATGGGATTGGGGTGACTCAGAACGTG
CTGTACGAAAACCAGAAACTGATAGCCAACCAGTTCAATTCCGCTATTGGCAAGATACAGGACTCCCTGA
GCTCCACAGCGTCAGCGCTCGGGAAGCTGCAAGACGTGGTCAATCACAACGCACAGGCCTTGAACACCCT
CGTCAAGCAACTGAGTAGCAAGTTCGGCGCCATAAGCTCAGTGCTGAATGACATCCTTAGTAGACTGGAT
AAAGTCGAGGCCGAAGTACAGATCGACCGGCTGATTACCGGACGATTGCAGTCCCTCCAGACTTACGTCA
CACAGCAGCTGATAAGAGCCGCAGAGATTAGGGCCTCTGCAAATTTGGCTGCTACAAAAATGTCCGAATG
CGTCCTGGGGCAATCAAAGCGCGTAGACTTTTGTGGCAAGGGCTACCACCTGATGTCATTCCCACAATCC
GCCCCACACGGTGTTGTGTTTCTGCATGTTACTTACGTGCCCGCTCAAGAGAAGAATTTTACCACTGCCC
CCGCCATCTGCCATGACGGCAAGGCCCATTTTCCAAGAGAAGGGGTCTTCGTGAGCAATGGAACGCACTG
GTTCGTGACTCAGAGAAACTTTTATGAGCCCCAGATCATTACAACTGACAACACATTTGTATCTGGCAAT
TGTGACGTGGTGATTGGGATAGTGAATAACACCGTGTACGATCCACTGCAACCGGAACTCGACTCTTTCA
AGGAGGAACTGGACAAGTACTTCAAGAATCACACCAGCCCCGATGTGGACCTGGGTGACATCAGTGGAAT
CAACGCTAGCGTAGTGAATATCCAGAAAGAGATCGACAGATTGAACGAAGTCGCCAAGAACCTGAACGAG
TCACTGATTGACCTGCAGGAGTTGGGAAAATACGAGCAGTACATTAAGTGGCCATGGTATATCTGGCTCG
GGTTTATCGCCGGACTCATCGCTATCGTAATGGTGACCATCATGCTTTGTTGTATGACTAGCTGCTGCAG
CTGCCTTAAAGGCTGTTGTAGCTGCGGCTCTTGCTGTAAATAATGATGAGGATCCAGATCTGCTGTGCCT
TCTAGTTGCCAGCCATCTGTTGTTTGCCCCTCCCCCGTGCCTTCCTTGACCCTGGAAGGTGCCACTCCCA
CTGTCCTTTCCTAATAAAATGAGGAAATTGCATCGCATTGTCTGAGTAGGTGTCATTCTATTCTGGGGGG
TGGGGTGGGGCAGGACAGCAAGGGGGAGGATTGGGAAGACAATAGCAGGCATGCTGGGGATGCGGTGGGC
TCTATGGGTACCCAGGTGCTGAAGAATTGACCCGGTTCCTCCTGGGCCAGAAAGAAGCAGGCACATCCCC
TTCTCTGTGACACACCCTGTCCACGCCCCTGGTTCTTAGTTCCAGCCCCACTCATAGGACACTCATAGCT
CAGGAGGGCTCCGCCTTCAATCCCACCCGCTAAAGTACTTGGAGCGGTCTCTCCCTCCCTCATCAGCCCA
CCAAACCAAACCTAGCCTCCAAGAGTGGGAAGAAATTAAAGCAAGATAGGCTATTAAGTGCAGAGGGAGA
GAAAATGCCTCCAACATGTGAGGAAGTAATGAGAGAAATCATAGAATTTTAAGGCCATGATTTAAGGCCA
ATCGGAAAGAACATGTGAGCAAAAGGCCAGCAAAAGGCCAGGAACCGTAAAAAGGCCGCGTTGCTGGCGT
TTTTCCATAGGCTCCGCCCCCCTGACGAGCATCACAAAAATCGACGCTCAAGTCAGAGGTGGCGAAACCC
GACAGGACTATAAAGATACCAGGCGTTTCCCCCTGGAAGCTCCCTCGTGCGCTCTCCTGTTCCGACCCTG
CCGCTTACCGGATACCTGTCCGCCTTTCTCCCTTCGGGAAGCGTGGCGCTTTCTCATAGCTCACGCTGTA
GGTATCTCAGTTCGGTGTAGGTCGTTCGCTCCAAGCTGGGCTGTGTGCACGAACCCCCCGTTCAGCCCGA
CCGCTGCGCCTTATCCGGTAACTATCGTCTTGAGTCCAACCCGGTAAGACACGACTTATCGCCACTGGCA
GCAGCCACTGGTAACAGGATTAGCAGAGCGAGGTATGTAGGCGGTGCTACAGAGTTCTTGAAGTGGTGGC
CTAACTACGGCTACACTAGAAGAACAGTATTTGGTATCTGCGCTCTGCTGAAGCCAGTTACCTTCGGAAA
AAGAGTTGGTAGCTCTTGATCCGGCAAACAAACCACCGCTGGTAGCGGTGGTTTTTTTGTTTGCAAGCAG
CAGATTACGCGCAGAAAAAAAGGATCTCAAGAAGATCCTTTGATCTTTTCTACGGGGTCTGACGCTCAGT
GGAACGAAAACTCACGTTAAGGGATTTTGGTCATGAGATTATCAAAAAGGATCTTCACCTAGATCCTTTT
AAATTAAAAATGAAGTTTTAAATCAATCTAAAGTATATATGAGTAAACTTGGTCTGACAGTTACCAATGC
TTAATCAGTGAGGCACCTATCTCAGCGATCTGTCTATTTCGTTCATCCATAGTTGCCTGACTCCCCGTCG
TGTAGATAACTACGATACGGGAGGGCTTACCATCTGGCCCCAGTGCTGCAATGATACCGCGAGACCCACG
CTCACCGGCTCCAGATTTATCAGCAATAAACCAGCCAGCCGGAAGGGCCGAGCGCAGAAGTGGTCCTGCA
ACTTTATCCGCCTCCATCCAGTCTATTAATTGTTGCCGGGAAGCTAGAGTAAGTAGTTCGCCAGTTAATA
GTTTGCGCAACGTTGTTGCCATTGCTACAGGCATCGTGGTGTCACGCTCGTCGTTTGGTATGGCTTCATT
CAGCTCCGGTTCCCAACGATCAAGGCGAGTTACATGATCCCCCATGTTGTGCAAAAAAGCGGTTAGCTCC
TTCGGTCCTCCGATCGTTGTCAGAAGTAAGTTGGCCGCAGTGTTATCACTCATGGTTATGGCAGCACTGC
ATAATTCTCTTACTGTCATGCCATCCGTAAGATGCTTTTCTGTGACTGGTGAGTACTCAACCAAGTCATT
CTGAGAATAGTGTATGCGGCGACCGAGTTGCTCTTGCCCGGCGTCAATACGGGATAATACCGCGCCACAT
AGCAGAACTTTAAAAGTGCTCATCATTGGAAAACGTTCTTCGGGGCGAAAACTCTCAAGGATCTTACCGC
TGTTGAGATCCAGTTCGATGTAACCCACTCGTGCACCCAACTGATCTTCAGCATCTTTTACTTTCACCAG
CGTTTCTGGGTGAGCAAAAACAGGAAGGCAAAATGCCGCAAAAAAGGGAATAAGGGCGACACGGAAATGT
TGAATACTCATACTCTTCCTTTTTCAATATTATTGAAGCATTTATCAGGGTTATTGTCTCATGAGCGGAT
ACATATTTGAATGTATTTAGAAAAATAAACAAATAGGGGTTCCGCGCACATTTCCCCGAAAAGTGCCACC
TGACGTCCCAATGATTGCACCATATGCGGTGTGAAATACCGCACAGATGCGTAAGGAGAAAATACCGCAT
CAGATTGGCTATTGGCCATTGCATACGTTGTATCCATATCATAATATGTACATTTATATTGGCTCATGTC
CAACATTACCGCCATGTTGACATTGATTATTGACTAGTTATTAATAGTAATCAATTACGGGGTCATTAGT
TCATAGCCCATATATGGAGTTCCGCGTTACATAACTTACGGTAAATGGCCCGCCTGGCTGACCGCCCAAC
GACCCCCGCCCATTGACGTCAATAATGACGTATGTTCCCATAGTAACGCCAATAGGGACTTTCCATTGAC
GTCAATGGGTGGAGTATTTACGGTAAACTGCCCACTTGGCAGTACATCAAGTGTATCATATGCCAAGTAC
GCCCCCTATTGACGTCAATGACGGTAAATGGCCCGCCTGGCATTATGCCCAGTACATGACCTTATGGGAC
TTTCCTACTTGGCAGTACATCTACGTATTAGTCATCGCTATTACCATGGTGATGCGGTTTTGGCAGTACA
TCAATGGGCGTGGATAGCGGTTTGACTCACGGGGATTTCCAAGTCTCCACCCCATTGACGTCAATGGGAG
TTTGTTTTGGCACCAAAATCAACGGGACTTTCCAAAATGTCGTAACAACTCCGCCCCATTGACGCAAATG
GGCGGTAGGCGTGTACGGTGGGAGGTCTATATAAGCAGAGCTCGTTTAGTGAACCGTCAGATCGCCTGGA
GACGCCATCCACGCTGTTTTGACCTCCATAGAAGACACCGGGACCGATCCAGCCTCCATCGGCTCGCATC
TCTCCTTCACGCGCCCGCCGCCCTACCTGAGGCCGCCATCCACGCCGGTTGAGTCGCGTTCTGCCGCCTC
CCGCCTGTGGTGCCTCCTGAACTGCGTCCGCCGTCTAGGTAAGTTTAAAGCTCAGGTCGAGACCGGGCCT
TTGTCCGGCGCTCCCTTGGAGCCTACCTAGACTCAGCCGGCTCTCCACGCTTTGCCTGACCCTGCTTGCT
CAACTCTAGTTAACGGTGGAGGGCAGTGTAGTCTGAGCAGTACTCGTTGCTGCCGCGCGCGCCACCAGAC
ATAATAGCTGACAGACTAACAGACTGTTCCTTTCCATGGGTCTTTTCTGCAGTCACCGTCGTCGACACGT
GTGATCAGATATCGCGGCCGCTCTAGA
